Addgene plasmid #58149: EGFP-Actin-3
Purpose: Localization: Actin, Excitation: 554, Emission: 581
Depositing lab: Michael Davidson. Depositing organization: Florida State University, Tallahassee.
Backbone
  Vector backbone: pEGFP
  Backbone size w/o insert (bp): 4750
  Vector type: Mammalian Expression
  Selectable markers: Neomycin (select with G418)
Growth in bacteria
  Bacterial resistance: Kanamycin, 50 μg/mL
  Growth temperature: 37°C
  Growth strain: DH5alpha
  Copy number: High Copy
Gene/Insert
  Gene/Insert name: Actin (alt name: NM_001101.3)
  Species: H. sapiens (human)
  Entrez Gene: ACTB (a.k.a. BKRNS, BNS, BRWS1, CSMH, DDS1, PS1TP5BP1, THC8)
  Promoter: CMV
  Tag / fusion protein: EGFP
  Cloning method: Unknown
  Sequencing primers: 5′ CMV-F; 3′ SV40pA-R
Terms and licenses: Academic/Nonprofit Terms; Industry Terms
Depositor comments: . Excitation = 554; Emission = 581
How to cite: EGFP-Actin-3 was a gift from Michael Davidson (Addgene plasmid # 58149 ; http://n2t.net/addgene:58149 ; RRID:Addgene_58149)
