[The description below was written by a language model from this plasmid's Addgene catalogue record.]
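Description:
EGFP-Actin-3 is a mammalian expression plasmid built on a pEGFP backbone (about 4.75 kb without the insert) that encodes a fusion of enhanced green fluorescent protein with human beta-actin (ACTB, corresponding to the NM_001101 reference transcript). Expression of the fusion is driven by the CMV immediate-early promoter, a strong constitutive promoter in most mammalian cell lines. The listed 3′ sequencing primer indicates that the transcript is terminated by an SV40 polyadenylation signal. The plasmid is maintained at high copy number in E. coli under kanamycin selection. In mammalian cells the neomycin resistance marker allows stable transfectants to be selected with G418. The record does not state the cloning method, the orientation of EGFP relative to actin, or the linker. The "3" in the name may refer to a linker length or variant, but this is not documented.

The construct is intended as a fluorescent localization marker for actin. The tagged beta-actin incorporates into the cell's filament network, so structures such as stress fibres, lamellipodia and the cortical actin meshwork can be visualized in live or fixed cells by fluorescence microscopy.

One inconsistency in the record should be noted. The purpose field and depositor comments list excitation and emission maxima of 554 and 581 nm, which are typical of an orange-red fluorescent protein. EGFP is normally excited near 488 nm and emits near 507 nm. The name, backbone and tag field all specify EGFP, so the spectral values were probably carried over from another entry, and the fluorophore should be confirmed against the sequence before imaging settings are chosen.
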