>Addgene plasmid #58149 | EGFP-Actin-3 | addgene partial sequence | sequence record 140483 | CMV-F 5'-CGCAAATGGGCGGTAGGCGTG-3'
CCGTCAGATCCGCTAGCGCTACCGGTCGCCACCATGGTGAGCAAGGGCGAGGAGCTGTTCACCGGGGTGG
TGCCCATCCTGGTCGAGCTGGACGGCGACGTAAACGGCCACAAGTTCAGCGTGTCCGGCGAGGGCGAGGG
CGATGCCACCTACGGCAAGCTGACCCTGAAGTTCATCTGCACCACCGGCAAGCTGCCCGTGCCCTGGCCC
ACCCTCGTGACCACCCTGACCTACGGCGTGCAGTGCTTCAGCCGCTACCCCGACCACATGAAGCAGCACG
ACTTCTTCAAGTCCGCCATGCCCGAAGGCTACGTCCAGGAGCGCACCATCTTCTTCAAGGACGACGGCAA
CTACAAGACCCGCGCCGAGGTGAAGTTCGAGGGCGACACCCTGGTGAACCGCATCGAGCTGAAGGGCATC
GACTTCAAGGAGGACGGCAACATCCTGGGGCACAAGCTGGAGTACAACTACAACAGCCACAACGTCTATA
TCATGGCCGACAAGCAGAAGAACGGCATCAAGGTGAACTTCAAGATCCGCCACAACATCGAGGACGGCAG
CGTGCAGCTCGCCGACCACTACCAGCAGAACACCCCCATCGGCGACGGCCCCGTGCTGCTGCCCGACAAC
CACTACCTGAGCACCCAGTCCGCCCTGAGCAAAGACCCCAACGAGAAGCGCGATCACATGGTCCTGCTGG
AGTTCGTGACCGCCGCCGGGATCACTCTCGGCATGGACGAGCTGTACAAGTCCGGACTCAGATCTCGAGC
TATGGATGATGATATCGCCGCGCTCGTCGTCGACAACGGCTCCGGCATGTGCAAGGCCGGCTTCGCGGGC
GACGATGCCC
