>Addgene plasmid #58149 | EGFP-Actin-3 | addgene partial sequence | sequence record 141663 | SV40pA-R 5'-GAAATTTGTGATGCTATTGC-3'
GTTAACAACAACAATTGCATTCATTTTATGTTTCAGGTTCAGGGGGAGGTGTGGGAGGTTTTTTAAAGCA
AGTAAAACCTCTACAAATGTGGTATGGCTGATTATGATCAGTTATCTAGATCCGGTGGATCCCTAGAAGC
ATTTGCGGTGGACGATGGAGGGGCCGGACTCGTCATACTCCTGCTTGCTGATCCACATCTGCTGGAAGGT
GGACAGCGAGGCCAGGATGGAGCCGCCGATCCACACGGAGTACTTGCGCTCAGGAGGAGCAATGATCTTG
ATCTTCATTGTGCTGGGTGCCAGGGCAGTGATCTCCTTCTGCATCCTGTCGGCAATGCCAGGGTACATGG
TGGTGCCGCCAGACAGCACTGTGTTGGCGTACAGGTCTTTGCGGATGTCCACGTCACACTTCATGATGGA
GTTGAAGGTAGTTTCGTGGATGCCACAGGACTCCATGCCCAGGAAGGAAGGCTGGAAGAGTGCCTCAGGG
CAGCGGAACCGCTCATTGCCAATGGTGATGACCTGGCCGTCAGGCAGCTCGTAGCTCTTCTCCAGGGAGG
AGCTGGAAGCAGCCGTGGCCATCTCTTGCTCGAAGTCCAGGGCGACGTAGCACAGCTTCTCCTTAATGTC
ACGCACGATTTCCCGCTCGGCCGTGGTGGTGAAGCTGTAGCCGCGCTCGGTGAGGATCTTCATGAGGTAG
TCAGTCAGGTCCCGGCCAGCCAGGTCCAGACGCAGGATGGCATGGGGGAGGGCATACCCCTCGTAGATGG
GCACAGTGTGGGTGACC
